Addgene plasmid #207268: pHCMV_DUGV_GP
Purpose: Mammalian expression of Dugbe virus GP protein
Depositing lab: Feng Zhang. Depositing organization: Broad Institute. Publication: Cell type-specific delivery by modular envelope design. Strebinger D, Frangieh CJ, Friedrich MJ, Faure G, Macrae RK, Zhang F. Nat Commun. 2023 Aug 23;14(1):5141. doi: 10.1038/s41467-023-40788-8. PubMed 37612276.
Backbone
  Vector backbone: pHCMV
  Backbone manufacturer: Clontech
  Backbone size w/o insert (bp): 4764
  Vector type: Mammalian Expression
Growth in bacteria
  Bacterial resistance: Ampicillin, 100 μg/mL
  Growth temperature: 37°C
  Growth strain: NEB Stable
  Copy number: High Copy
Gene/Insert
  Gene/Insert name: DUGV_GP
  Species: Dugbe virus
  Insert size (bp): 4653
  Mutation: mammalian codon optimization
  Promoter: CMV promoter
  Cloning method: Restriction Enzyme; 5′ cloning site EcoRI (not destroyed); 3′ cloning site BglII (not destroyed)
Resource information
  A portion of this plasmid was derived from a plasmid made by: synthesis
Terms and licenses: Academic/Nonprofit Terms; Industry Terms: Not Available to Industry
How to cite: pHCMV_DUGV_GP was a gift from Feng Zhang (Addgene plasmid # 207268 ; http://n2t.net/addgene:207268 ; RRID:Addgene_207268)
