[The description below was written by a language model from this plasmid's Addgene catalogue record and pLannotate feature annotations shown in this document.]
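Description:
pHCMV_DUGV_GP is a mammalian expression plasmid built on the pHCMV backbone that encodes the glycoprotein precursor (GP) of Dugbe virus. The 4,653 bp open reading frame was synthesized with mammalian codon optimization and inserted between EcoRI and BglII sites, both of which are retained, giving a total construct of about 9.4 kb. In bacteria the plasmid is maintained through a high-copy ColE1/pUC-type origin and selected with ampicillin via the β-lactamase gene and its native promoter. An f1 phage origin, a T7 promoter, lac promoter/operator elements, and fragments of lacZα, lacI and a pBluescript-type multiple cloning site are also annotated. These appear to be cloning-vector remnants rather than functional parts of the expression design.

The expression cassette places the human cytomegalovirus immediate-early enhancer and promoter upstream of a rabbit β-globin intron, followed by the GP coding sequence and a rabbit β-globin polyadenylation signal. The intron gives a spliced transcript, which generally improves mRNA export and expression, and the CMV elements drive strong constitutive transcription in most mammalian cell lines. According to the annotation, which matches the coding sequence to the isolate ArD44313 protein, the polyprotein gives rise to glycoproteins N and C. These associate on the virion surface, where they mediate receptor attachment and membrane fusion after endocytosis. No epitope tag, reporter or mammalian selection marker is annotated, so the plasmid is suited to transient transfection. The stated purpose is simply mammalian expression of the GP protein. The associated publication concerns modular envelope design for cell type-specific delivery, which suggests use as an envelope-supplying plasmid for pseudotyping viral particles, though the record does not say so explicitly.
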