Features (pLannotate 1.2.2; 16 found; start..end, strand, type, name):
     97..476     +  enhancer       CMV enhancer: human cytomegalovirus immediate early enhancer
    477..680     +  promoter       CMV promoter: human cytomegalovirus (CMV) immediate early promoter
    792..1364    +  intron         β-globin intron: intron from rabbit β-globin gene
   1425..6077    +  CDS            GP: GP_DUGBA - Experimental evidence at protein level: Swiss-Prot protein existence level 1. Glycoprotein C and glycoprotein N interact with each other and are present at the surface of the virion. They are able to attach the virion to a cell receptor and to promote fusion of membranes after endocytosis of the virion (By similarity). From Dugbe virus (isolate ArD44313) (DUGV).
   6187..6242    +  polyA_signal   β-globin poly(A) signal: rabbit β-globin polyadenylation signal (Gil and Proudfoot, 1987)
   6624..6640    -  protein_bind   lac operator: The lac repressor binds to the lac operator to inhibit transcription in E. coli. This inhibition can be relieved by adding lactose or isopropyl-β-D-thiogalactopyranoside (IPTG). lac repressor encoded by lacI
   6648..6678    -  promoter       lac promoter: promoter for the E. coli lac operon
   6693..6714    -  protein_bind   CAP binding site: CAP binding activates transcription in the presence of cAMP. E. coli catabolite activator protein
   6727..6819    -  CDS            lacI (fragment): lac repressor; lacI; The lac repressor binds to the lac operator to inhibit transcription in E. coli. This inhibition can be relieved by adding lactose or isopropyl-β-D-thiogalactopyranoside (IPTG).
   7002..7590    -  rep_origin     ori: high-copy-number ColE1/pMB1/pBR322/pUC origin of replication
   7761..8621    -  CDS            AmpR: β-lactamase; bla; confers resistance to ampicillin, carbenicillin, and related antibiotics
   8622..8726    -  promoter       AmpR promoter: bla
   8779..9207    -  rep_origin     f1 ori (sequence partly withheld): f1 bacteriophage origin of replication; arrow indicates direction of (+) strand synthesis
   9212..9367    -  CDS            lacZα (fragment): LacZα fragment of β-galactosidase; lacZ fragment
   9375..9393    +  promoter       T7 promoter: promoter for bacteriophage T7 RNA polymerase
   9402..14      +  misc_feature   MCS (fragment) (across the origin): pBluescript multiple cloning site
>Addgene plasmid #207268 | pHCMV_DUGV_GP | addgene full sequence | sequence record 419678 | Addgene NGS Result
GCGGCCGCTCTAGAGAGCTTGGCCCATTGCATACGTTGTATCCATATCATAATATGTACATTTATATTGG
CTCATGTCCAACATTACCGCCATGTTGACATTGATTATTGACTAGTTATTAATAGTAATCAATTACGGGG
TCATTAGTTCATAGCCCATATATGGAGTTCCGCGTTACATAACTTACGGTAAATGGCCCGCCTGGCTGAC
CGCCCAACGACCCCCGCCCATTGACGTCAATAATGACGTATGTTCCCATAGTAACGCCAATAGGGACTTT
CCATTGACGTCAATGGGTGGAGTATTTACGGTAAACTGCCCACTTGGCAGTACATCAAGTGTATCATATG
CCAAGTACGCCCCCTATTGACGTCAATGACGGTAAATGGCCCGCCTGGCATTATGCCCAGTACATGACCT
TATGGGACTTTCCTACTTGGCAGTACATCTACGTATTAGTCATCGCTATTACCATGGTGATGCGGTTTTG
GCAGTACATCAATGGGCGTGGATAGCGGTTTGACTCACGGGGATTTCCAAGTCTCCACCCCATTGACGTC
AATGGGAGTTTGTTTTGGCACCAAAATCAACGGGACTTTCCAAAATGTCGTAACAACTCCGCCCCATTGA
CGCAAATGGGCGGTAGGCGTGTACGGTGGGAGGTCTATATAAGCAGAGCTCGTTTAGTGAACCGTCAGAT
CGCCTGGACACGCCATCCACGCTGTTTTGACCTCCATAGATGACACCGGGACCGATCCAGCCTCCGGTCG
ACCGATCCTGAGAACTTCAGGGTGAGTTTGGGGACCCTTGATTGTTCTTTCTTTTTCGCTATTGTAAAAT
TCATGTTATATGGAGGGGGCAAAGTTTTCAGGGTGTTGTTTAGAATGGGAAGATGTCCCTTGTATCACCA
TGGACCCTCATGATAATTTTGTTTCTTTCACTTTCTACTCTGTTGACAACCATTGTCTCCTCTTATTTTC
TTTTCATTTTCTGTAACTTTTTCGTTAAACTTTAGCTTGCATTTGTAACGAATTTTTAAATTCACTTTTG
TTTATTTGTCAGATTGTAAGTACTTTCTCTAATCACTTTTTTTTCAAGGCAATCAGGGTATATTATATTG
TACTTCAGCACAGTTTTAGAGAACAATTGTTATAATTAAATGATAAGGTAGAATATTTCTGCATATAAAT
TCTGGCTGGCGTGGAAATATTCTTATTGGTAGAAACAACTACACCCTGGTCATCATCCTGCCTTTCTCTT
TATGGTTACAATGATATACACTGTTTGAGATGAGGATAAAATACTCTGAGTCCAAACCGGGCCCCTCTGC
TAACCATGTTCATGCCTTCTTCTCTTTCCTACAGCTCCTGGGCAACGTGCTGGTTGTTGTGCTGTCTCAT
CATTTTGGCAAAGAATTCGCCACCATGAGCAAAAGGGTGCTCATTATTGCCGTCGTCGTGTATCTGGTGT
TCACAACCCAGAACCAGATCACCGGCAATCACACAACAATTAATTCTAGCAGCCCCAGCACAACAGAAGC
CAGCTCCACCCCTACAGTGTCTAGAACCCCCCAGACCACCACCACATCCACAGCCGTGTCCACAACAATT
ACCGCTACAACCACCCCTACCGCTAGCTGGACCACACAGAGCCAATACTTCAACAAAACAACCCAGCACC
ATTGGAGAGAAGAGACCATGATCTCTAGAAATCCCACCGTGCTGGACAGACAGAGCAGAGCTAGCAGCGT
GAGAGAACTGCTGAACACCAAATTCCTCATGCTCCTCGGCTTTATCCCCAAAGGCGAGGTCAACCACCTC
GAAAACGCTTGCAATAGAGAGGGAAAAAACTGTACAGAACTGATTCTGAAAGAAAGGATCGCTAGATTCT
TCAGCGAAACCGAAAAAGAAAGCTGCTACAACACATATCTGGAAAAGCATCTGAGGAGCGTGAGCCCCGA
AGTGAGCCTCACACCTTATAGAGTGCTGGGACTGAGAGAGGACATTCTCCTCAAGGAGATTGACAGAAGA
ATCATTAGATTCGAAACCGACTCCCAGAGAGTCACATGCCTCTCCGCTTCTCTGCTGAAGCCCGACGTGT
TTATTAGAGAGCAGAGAATCGACGCTAAACCCTCCAACGGACCCAAAATCGTCCCCGTGGACTCCGTGGC
TTGCATGAATCTCGAGGCTAACGTGGACGTGAGGTCCAACAAACTGGTCATCCAGAGCCTCATGACCACC
GTGAAAATTAGCCTCAAGAACTGCAAGGTGGTGGTGAATAGCAGACAGTGCATCCATCAGCAAACCGGAT
CCGGCGTGATTAAGGTGCCTAAATTCGAAAAGCAGCAAGGCGGAACATGGTCCTCCTACATTGCTGGCGT
GTACACAGCCACCATCGATCTGCTGGACGAGAACAACCAGAACTGCAAGCTGTTCACCGAGTGCATCGTG
AAGGGCAGAGAACTGGTGAAGGGCCAGTCCGAACTCAAGAGCTTCAACATTGAAGTGCTCCTCCCTAGGG
TGATGAAAACCAGAAGGAAGCTCCTCGCTGTCACCGACGGAAGCACAGAGTGTAACAGCGGCACCCAACT
CATCGAAGGAAAGTCCATCGAAGTGCATAAGCAAGACATCGGCGGACCCGGCAAGAAACTGACCATCTGC
AACGGCACCTCCGTCCTCGACGTGCCTCTCGATGAAGGCCACGGATGTTACACCATCAACGTGATCACAT
CCAAGAGAGCTTGCAGACCTAAGAACTCCAAGCTCCAATGCTCCATCGACAAGGAGCTCAAACCTTGCGA
TAGCGGCAAATGCCTCTCCATCTCCCAAAAGGGAGCTGGCCACATCAAGGTGAGCAGAGGCAAGACCATT
CTGATTACAGAATGTAAAGAGCACTGCCAAATCCCCGTGCCCACCGGAAAAGGAGATATTATGGTGGATT
GTTCCGGCGGCAGACAGCACTACCTCGAGGTCAATATCGTGGACATCCATTGCCCCAACACCAAGTTTCT
GGGAGGCATCATGCTGTACTTTTGTAGGATGAGCAGCAGACCTACCGTCGCTCTGCTGCTGGGCATTTGG
ATTGGATGCGGCTACATCCTCACATGCATCTTCAGCTTTCTGCTGTATCACCTCATTCTGTTTTTCGCTA
ACTGTATTAAGCAATGTAGAAAGAAGGGCGAGAGGCTGGGCGAAATCTGTGTCAAGTGCGAGCAACAAAC
CGTGAACCTCATGGATCAAGAGCTGCACGATCTGAATTGTAATTTCAATCTGTGTCCCTACTGTTGCAAT
AGGATGAGCGACGAAGGAATGTCTAGACACGTGGGCAAGTGCCCCAAAAGACTCGAAAGACTGAACGAGA
TTGAACTCTATCTGACCACCTCCGAGTGTCTCTGCCTCAGCGTCTGTTACCAGCTGCTGATTAGCGTCGG
CATTTTTCTGAAGAGAACAACATGGCTCGTCGTGCTCCTCGTGCTGCTGGGCCTCGCCATCAGCCCCGTG
CAAGGCGCTCCTACAGAGGTCAGCAATGTCAAGCAAGACGGCGACTACAGCATTTGCTACTTTATCTTCG
GATGTCTCGTGACCGCTGCTCTGCTGCTGAAGGTCAAGAGGACCAACAGCAATGGAATTGTGGTGGTCGT
GGACAGCTTCGGCAGATGCCCTTATTGCAACGAGTTCACCGACTCTCTGTTCGAGGAGGTCCTCCACGAC
ACACTCTGTTCCCTCTGCGTGTGCCCCTTTTGCGAGAAACAAGCCCTCGATCTGGTCACACTGGAAGAGC
ACGTCAAGGAGTGCTACAAAGTCGCCACAAGGAAGGACATTTTTAAGATTCTGGGAAGAAAGTTCACCAA
TGCTCTCGTGAGGAGGGAAAAACTGTTCACCACCGGACTGCAGCTCTTTATCAATAAAACAAACGTGGTC
GTGTTCGCTCTGATCATGTGCTTTCTGCTGCTGCTGACCGGCCACAACGCTAGCGCCTTTGATTCCGGCG
ATCTGCCCGACGGCGTGTGGGAAGAGTCCTCCCAGCTGGTCAAGAGCTGCACCCAGTTCTGCTACATCGA
GGAGGACGTCTGTTATTGCCCCGCCGAGGACGGCGTGGGAAGAAAGCTGCTCTTTTTCAACGGACTGCAA
AACAGCGTCAAGAGGCTCAGCGATTCCCACAAACTGCTCACAAGCGTCAGCATCGACGCCCCTTGGGGCA
GAATTAATGTGGAGAGCACATGGAAGCCCACACTGGCCGCTTCCAACATCGCTATGTCTTGGAGCAGCAC
CGATATTAAAGGAGAGAAGGTGATTCTGTCCGGAAGATCCACCAGCATCATCAAACTCAAAGAAAAGACC
GGCGTGATGTGGAAACTCGTCGGCAGCGGCCTCGCTTCCGAGAAGAAGAAACCCTTCAGATTCCCTATCA
TGGACTTCGCCCAAGTGTACAACAGCGTGTTCCAATACATCACCGGCGATAGACTGCTCAGCGAGTGGCC
CAAAGCCGTGTGCACCGGCGACTGTCCTCACAGATGCGGCTGTCAGACAAGCACATGCATGGCCAAAGAA
TGCCACACCCAAGAGTGCGTGAGCACCCATATGGTGCTGGGCATCGGCACCGGCTGCACATGCTGTGGAA
TGGATGTGGAAAGGCCCTTCAACAAGTATCTGGGCGTCAAGTGGTCCACAGAGTATCTGAGAACCGAAGT
GCTCGTGTGTGTGGAAGTGACCGAGGAGGAGAGGCACTGTGAGATCGTCGAGGCTGGAACAAGATTTAAC
ATCGGCCCTATCACCATCACCATCAGCGACCCCCAGAATATTGGCTCCAAGCTCCCCGAAAGCCTCATGA
CAGTCCAAGAGATCGACGACTCCAACTTCGTCGACATCATGCACGTGGGAAACGTGATCTCCGCCGACAA
CAGCTGTAGACTGCAGAGCTGCACCCATGGATCCGCTGTGACAACCAGATTTACAGCTCTGACCGCTCTG
ATCAAAGACGACCACTCCTCCGGACTGAACCTCGCCGTGCTGGATCCCAAAGTCAATAGCAGCTGGCTCA
GCTGGGAGGGCTGCGACATGGACTACTATTGTAATGTGGGAGACTGGCCCACATGCACATATACCGGCGT
CGTCACCCAAAAGCTGAGAGAGTTCCTCAAGCTCGACCAGCATAGAAAGAGGCTGCACACCACCCTCAGC
TTTTCTCTGAAGAAGAATCTGTCCAAAAGGTCCCACACATCCGTGAGACTCGAGGGCAAAACAGTGACAA
GAATGGAGGTGAAGGTCACAGCTCTGATTGAAGTGGACGGCATGGAGCTCCATAGCAAGACCATTAGACT
CAGCGGAATCAGACTGACCGGCCTCAAGTGCAGCGGCTGTTTTAGCTGCACAAGCGGCATTAGCTGTTCC
GTGAACGCCAAGCTGACAAGCCCCGACGAGTTTACACTGCACCTCAGATCCACATCCCCTAATGTGGTCG
TGGCCGAGACCAGCATTATCGCCAGAAAAGGCCCCTCCGCCACCACAAGCAGATTCAAGGTGTTCAGCGT
GAGGGATACCAAGAAAATCTGCTTCGAAGTGGTGGAGAGGGAGTACTGCAAAGACTGCACACCCGACGAA
CTGACAACATGCACCGGCGTCGAGCTCGAACCTACCAAGGATATTCTGCTGGAACATAGGGGCACCATCG
TCCAGCACCAGAACGATACATGCAAATCCAAAATCGATTGTTGGAGCAATTCCATTTCCAGCTTTGCCTC
CGGCATCGGCGACTTTTTTAAGCATTACATCGGCTCCATCGCTGTGGGAGTGCTGGGAACCGTGCTCCCC
TTTGCCCTCCTCATTCTCTTTTTCATCTATGGCGACAAGATGCTCTGGCCCTTCAAAGTGTTCTGTAGGC
CTTGTAGAAGATGCTGTAGGAAGAACGAAGGCTACAACAAGCTCGCTGAGGAGGAGGAGCTGAGAGATAT
CATTAGGAAGTTTAGCAAGTCCGGAGAACTGATTAACAAGGACGCCAAGGACAAAAGGACACTGGCTAGA
CTCTTCATGTCCGATAACCCTAAGCTGAAGAAGGAGAAAAAGCTCAGCGAGATCGCCTGATGTCTTCCTG
GAGCTCCAGTCATTGACTATAACGTCTCAGATCTTTTTCCCTCTGCCAAAAATTATGGGGACATCATGAA
GCCCCTTGAGCATCTGACTTCTGGCTAATAAAGGAAATTTATTTTCATTGCAATAGTGTGTTGGAATTTT
TTGTGTCTCTCACTCGGAAGGACATATGGGAGGGCAAATCATTTAAAACATCAGAATGAGTATTTGGTTT
AGAGTTTGGCAACATATGCCCATATGCTGGCTGCCATGAACAAAGGTTGGCTATAAAGAGGTCATCAGTA
TATGAAACAGCCCCCTGCTGTCCATTCCTTATTCCATAGAAAAGCCTTGACTTGAGGTTAGATTTTTTTT
ATATTTTGTTTTGTGTTATTTTTTTCTTTAACATCCCTAAAATTTTCCTTACATGTTTTACTAGCCAGAT
TTTTCCTCCTCTCCTGACTACTCCCAGTCATAGCTGTCCCTCTTCTCTTATGGAGATCCCTCGACGGATC
GGCCGCAATTCGTAATCATGTCATAGCTGTTTCCTGTGTGAAATTGTTATCCGCTCACAATTCCACACAA
CATACGAGCCGGAAGCATAAAGTGTAAAGCCTGGGGTGCCTAATGAGTGAGCTAACTCACATTAATTGCG
TTGCGCTCACTGCCCGCTTTCCAGTCGGGAAACCTGTCGTGCCAGCTGCATTAATGAATCGGCCAACGCG
CGGGGAGAGGCGGTTTGCGTATTGGGCGCTCTTCCGCTTCCTCGCTCACTGACTCGCTGCGCTCGGTCGT
TCGGCTGCGGCGAGCGGTATCAGCTCACTCAAAGGCGGTAATACGGTTATCCACAGAATCAGGGGATAAC
GCAGGAAAGAACATGTGAGCAAAAGGCCAGCAAAAGGCCAGGAACCGTAAAAAGGCCGCGTTGCTGGCGT
TTTTCCATAGGCTCCGCCCCCCTGACGAGCATCACAAAAATCGACGCTCAAGTCAGAGGTGGCGAAACCC
GACAGGACTATAAAGATACCAGGCGTTTCCCCCTGGAAGCTCCCTCGTGCGCTCTCCTGTTCCGACCCTG
CCGCTTACCGGATACCTGTCCGCCTTTCTCCCTTCGGGAAGCGTGGCGCTTTCTCATAGCTCACGCTGTA
GGTATCTCAGTTCGGTGTAGGTCGTTCGCTCCAAGCTGGGCTGTGTGCACGAACCCCCCGTTCAGCCCGA
CCGCTGCGCCTTATCCGGTAACTATCGTCTTGAGTCCAACCCGGTAAGACACGACTTATCGCCACTGGCA
GCAGCCACTGGTAACAGGATTAGCAGAGCGAGGTATGTAGGCGGTGCTACAGAGTTCTTGAAGTGGTGGC
CTAACTACGGCTACACTAGAAGAACAGTATTTGGTATCTGCGCTCTGCTGAAGCCAGTTACCTTCGGAAA
AAGAGTTGGTAGCTCTTGATCCGGCAAACAAACCACCGCTGGTAGCGGTGGTTTTTTTGTTTGCAAGCAG
CAGATTACGCGCAGAAAAAAAGGATCTCAAGAAGATCCTTTGATCTTTTCTACGGGGTCTGACGCTCAGT
GGAACGAAAACTCACGTTAAGGGATTTTGGTCATGAGATTATCAAAAAGGATCTTCACCTAGATCCTTTT
AAATTAAAAATGAAGTTTTAAATCAATCTAAAGTATATATGAGTAAACTTGGTCTGACAGTTACCAATGC
TTAATCAGTGAGGCACCTATCTCAGCGATCTGTCTATTTCGTTCATCCATAGTTGCCTGACTCCCCGTCG
TGTAGATAACTACGATACGGGAGGGCTTACCATCTGGCCCCAGTGCTGCAATGATACCGCGAGACCCACG
CTCACCGGCACCAGATTTATCAGCAATAAACCAGCCAGCCGGAAGGGCCGAGCGCAGAAGTGGTCCTGCA
ACTTTATCCGCCTCCATCCAGTCTATTAATTGTTGCCGGGAAGCTAGAGTAAGTAGTTCGCCAGTTAATA
GTTTGCGCAACGTTGTTGCCATTGCTACAGGCATCGTGGTGTCACGCTCGTCGTTTGGTATGGCTTCATT
CAGCTCCGGTTCCCAACGATCAAGGCGAGTTACATGATCCCCCATGTTGTGCAAAAAAGCGGTTAGCTCC
TTCGGTCCTCCGATCGTTGTCAGAAGTAAGTTGGCCGCAGTGTTATCACTCATGGTTATGGCAGCACTGC
ATAATTCTCTTACTGTCATGCCATCCGTAAGATGCTTTTCTGTGACTGGTGAGTACTCAACCAAGTCATT
CTGAGAATAGTGTATGCGGCGACCGAGTTGCTCTTGCCCGGCGTCAATACGGGATAATACCGCGCCACAT
AGCAGAACTTTAAAAGTGCTCATCATTGGAAAACGTTCTTCGGGGCGAAAACTCTCAAGGATCTTACCGC
TGTTGAGATCCAGTTCGATGTAACCCACTCGTGCACCCAACTGATCTTCAGCATCTTTTACTTTCACCAG
CGTTTCTGGGTGAGCAAAAACAGGAAGGCAAAATGCCGCAAAAAAGGGAATAAGGGCGACACGGAAATGT
TGAATACTCATACTCTTCCTTTTTCAATATTATTGAAGCATTTATCAGGGTTATTGTCTCATGAGCGGAT
ACATATTTGAATGTATTTAGAAAAATAAACAAATAGGGGTTCCGCGCACATTTCCCCGAAAAGTGCCACC
TAAATTGTAAGCGTTAATATTTTGTTAAAATTCGCGTTAAATTTTTGTTAAATCAGCTCATTTTTTAACC
AATAGGCCGAAATCGGCAAAATCCCTTATAAATCAAAAGAATAGACCGAGATAGGGT
[37 nt withheld, positions 8878-8914]
AAAGAACGTGGACTCCAACGTCAAAGG
[49 nt withheld, positions 8942-8990]
T
[91 nt withheld, positions 8992-9082]
G
[124 nt withheld, positions 9084-9207]
CCCATTCGCCATTCAGGCTGCGCAACTGTTGGGAAGGGCGATCGGTGCGGGCCTCTTCGCTATTACGCCA
GCTGGCGAAAGGGGGATGTGCTGCAAGGCGATTAAGTTGGGTAACGCCAGGGTTTTCCCAGTCACGACGT
TGTAAAACGACGGCCAGTGAGCGCGCGTAATACGACTCACTATAGGGCGAATTGGAGCTCCACCGCGGTG
